Addgene plasmid #103189: LSB-hsa-miR-125b-1-3p
Purpose: Used to sense miRNA activity using fluorescence based tools. hsa-miR-125b-1-3p target in 3' UTR of of mKate. miRNA activity can be measured by the repression of mKate2 relative to EBFP2 fluorescent proteins . Plasmid is inherently unstable; please see Depositor Comments
Depositing lab: Ron Weiss. Depositing organization: Massachusetts Institute of Technology. Publication: A mixed antagonistic/synergistic miRNA repression model enables accurate predictions of multi-input miRNA sensor activity. Gam JJ, Babb J, Weiss R. Nat Commun. 2018 Jun 22;9(1):2430. doi: 10.1038/s41467-018-04575-0. PubMed 29934631.
Backbone
  Vector backbone: Low Sensor Backbone (LSB)
  Vector type: Mammalian Expression, Synthetic Biology
Growth in bacteria
  Bacterial resistance: Ampicillin and Kanamycin, 100 & 50 μg/mL
  Growth temperature: 30°C
  Growth strain: NEB Stable
  Copy number: High Copy
Gene/Insert
  Gene/Insert name: hsa-miR-125b-1-3p target
  Species: H. sapiens (human)
  Entrez Gene: MIR125B1 (a.k.a. MIRN125B1, mir-125b-1)
  Promoter: EF-1a
  Cloning method: Gibson Cloning
Terms and licenses: Academic/Nonprofit Terms; Industry Terms: Not Available to Industry
Depositor comments: Please note that this plasmid is inherently unstable due to a repeating poly A element. We recommend performing a diagnostic digest on multiple colonies upon receipt. The depositors would like to note the presence of several discrepancies between the depositor sequence and physical plasmid sequence. In particular, the sequences upstream and downstream of the puromycin coding region have 10 bp insertions which do not affect the ability to perform puromycin selection. The sequences for those regions within the physical plasmids are as follows: Upstream of Puro: GAATTCGACCGCCTGTCTCAAGGTGCCACC; Downstream of Puro: GCTTTGAGACTACGCGTGAATTCACTCCTC.
How to cite: LSB-hsa-miR-125b-1-3p was a gift from Ron Weiss (Addgene plasmid # 103189 ; http://n2t.net/addgene:103189 ; RRID:Addgene_103189)
