[The description below was written by a language model from this plasmid's Addgene catalogue record and pLannotate feature annotations shown in this document.]
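Description:
LSB-hsa-miR-125b-1-3p is an 11 kb mammalian expression plasmid built on the Low Sensor Backbone (LSB), designed as a two-colour fluorescent sensor of microRNA activity for synthetic biology work. It replicates in E. coli from a high-copy ColE1/pUC-type origin and carries both AmpR (β-lactamase) and KanR (aph(3')-Ia) markers, with dual ampicillin and kanamycin selection recorded. A remnant lac promoter/operator region is also annotated in the bacterial portion of the backbone.

The payload consists of two parallel transcription units of matching design. Each has a human EF-1α core promoter with its intron A, a fluorescent protein coding sequence flanked by Gateway attB recombination scars (attB4, attB1, attB2), and a rabbit β-globin polyadenylation region. The first unit expresses the red protein mKate2, and according to the record the target site for human miR-125b-1-3p lies in its 3' UTR. That site is not annotated as a separate feature, but there is a gap between the attB2 site and the β-globin sequence where it would fit. The second unit expresses EBFP2 without a miRNA target and serves as an internal reference for delivery and expression. When miR-125b-1-3p is active in a cell, mKate2 output is repressed relative to EBFP2, so the red-to-blue ratio reports miRNA activity.

A puromycin N-acetyltransferase gene with its own β-globin poly(A) allows puromycin selection in mammalian cells, although the feature table shows no promoter for it. The depositor warns that the repeated poly(A) elements make the plasmid inherently unstable. The depositor also notes that the physical plasmid differs slightly from the deposited sequence, with short insertions flanking the puromycin coding region that do not impair selection.
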