Features (pLannotate 1.2.2; 28 found; start..end, strand, type, name):
     87..675     -  rep_origin     ori: high-copy-number ColE1/pMB1/pBR322/pUC origin of replication
    846..1706    -  CDS            AmpR: β-lactamase; bla; confers resistance to ampicillin, carbenicillin, and related antibiotics
   1707..1778    -  promoter       AmpR promoter: bla
   1857..2456    +  CDS            PuroR: puromycin N-acetyltransferase; pac from Streptomyces alboniger; confers resistance to puromycin
   2461..2541    +  CDS            HBB (fragment): HBB_PONPY - Experimental evidence at transcript level: Swiss-Prot protein existence level 2. Involved in oxygen transport from the lung to the various peripheral tissues. From Pongo pygmaeus (Bornean orangutan).
   2612..2667    +  polyA_signal   β-globin poly(A) signal: rabbit β-globin polyadenylation signal (Gil and Proudfoot, 1987)
   3646..3666    +  protein_bind   attB4: mutant version of attB; core recombination site for the Gateway® BP reaction BP Clonase™
   3734..3945    +  promoter       EF-1α core promoter: core promoter for human elongation factor EF-1α
   3946..4884    +  intron         EF-1α intron A: intron upstream of the start codon of human EF-1α
   4911..4931    +  protein_bind   attB1: mutant version of attB; core recombination site for the Gateway® BP reaction BP Clonase™
   4951..5646    +  CDS            mKate2: mKate2 is a basic (constitutively fluorescent) red fluorescent protein published in 2009, derived from Entacmaea quadricolor. It is reported to be a rapidly-maturing monomer with moderate acid sensitivity.
   5666..5690    -  protein_bind   attB2: mutant version of attB; recombination site for the Gateway® BP reaction BP Clonase™
   5834..5908    +  CDS            HBB (fragment): HBB_PONPY - Experimental evidence at transcript level: Swiss-Prot protein existence level 2. Involved in oxygen transport from the lung to the various peripheral tissues. From Pongo pygmaeus (Bornean orangutan).
   5979..6034    +  polyA_signal   β-globin poly(A) signal: rabbit β-globin polyadenylation signal (Gil and Proudfoot, 1987)
   6418..6443    +  misc_feature   SA: splice acceptor site
   7115..7135    +  protein_bind   attB4: mutant version of attB; core recombination site for the Gateway® BP reaction BP Clonase™
   7203..7414    +  promoter       EF-1α core promoter: core promoter for human elongation factor EF-1α
   7415..8353    +  intron         EF-1α intron A: intron upstream of the start codon of human EF-1α
   8380..8400    +  protein_bind   attB1: mutant version of attB; core recombination site for the Gateway® BP reaction BP Clonase™
   8411..9127    +  CDS            EBFP2: EBFP2 is a basic (constitutively fluorescent) blue fluorescent protein published in 2007, derived from Aequorea victoria. It is reported to be a rapidly-maturing monomer with moderate acid sensitivity.
   9135..9159    -  protein_bind   attB2: mutant version of attB; recombination site for the Gateway® BP reaction BP Clonase™
   9163..9243    +  CDS            HBB (fragment): HBB_PONPY - Experimental evidence at transcript level: Swiss-Prot protein existence level 2. Involved in oxygen transport from the lung to the various peripheral tissues. From Pongo pygmaeus (Bornean orangutan).
   9314..9369    +  polyA_signal   β-globin poly(A) signal: rabbit β-globin polyadenylation signal (Gil and Proudfoot, 1987)
   9752..9774    -  protein_bind   lac operator (fragment): The lac repressor binds to the lac operator to inhibit transcription in E. coli. This inhibition can be relieved by adding lactose or isopropyl-β-D-thiogalactopyranoside (IPTG). lac repressor encoded by lacI
   9778..9808    -  promoter       lac promoter: promoter for the E. coli lac operon
   9823..9844    -  protein_bind   CAP binding site: CAP binding activates transcription in the presence of cAMP. E. coli catabolite activator protein
   9857..9896    -  CDS            lacI (fragment): lac repressor; lacI; The lac repressor binds to the lac operator to inhibit transcription in E. coli. This inhibition can be relieved by adding lactose or isopropyl-β-D-thiogalactopyranoside (IPTG).
  10069..10878   +  CDS            KanR: aminoglycoside phosphotransferase; aph(3')-Ia; confers resistance to kanamycin in bacteria or G418 (Geneticin®) in eukaryotes
>Addgene plasmid #103189 | LSB-hsa-miR-125b-1-3p | depositor full sequence | sequence record 195427 | Full Sequence
AATTGAGGGGATAACGCAGGAAAGAACATGTGAGCAAAAGGCCAGCAAAAGGCCAGGAACCGTAAAAAGG
CCGCGTTGCTGGCGTTTTTCCATAGGCTCCGCCCCCCTGACGAGCATCACAAAAATCGACGCTCAAGTCA
GAGGTGGCGAAACCCGACAGGACTATAAAGATACCAGGCGTTTCCCCCTGGAAGCTCCCTCGTGCGCTCT
CCTGTTCCGACCCTGCCGCTTACCGGATACCTGTCCGCCTTTCTCCCTTCGGGAAGCGTGGCGCTTTCTC
ATAGCTCACGCTGTAGGTATCTCAGTTCGGTGTAGGTCGTTCGCTCCAAGCTGGGCTGTGTGCACGAACC
CCCCGTTCAGCCCGACCGCTGCGCCTTATCCGGTAACTATCGTCTTGAGTCCAACCCGGTAAGACACGAC
TTATCGCCACTGGCAGCAGCCACTGGTAACAGGATTAGCAGAGCGAGGTATGTAGGCGGTGCTACAGAGT
TCTTGAAGTGGTGGCCTAACTACGGCTACACTAGAAGAACAGTATTTGGTATCTGCGCTCTGCTGAAGCC
AGTTACCTTCGGAAAAAGAGTTGGTAGCTCTTGATCCGGCAAACAAACCACCGCTGGTAGCGGTGGTTTT
TTTGTTTGCAAGCAGCAGATTACGCGCAGAAAAAAAGGATCTCAAGAAGATCCTTTGATCTTTTCTACGG
GGTCTGACGCTCAGTGGAACGAAAACTCACGTTAAGGGATTTTGGTCATGAGATTATCAAAAAGGATCTT
CACCTAGATCCTTTTAAATTAAAAATGAAGTTTTAAATCAATCTAAAGTATATATGAGTAAACTTGGTCT
GACAGTTACCAATGCTTAATCAGTGAGGCACCTATCTCAGCGATCTGTCTATTTCGTTCATCCATAGTTG
CCTGACTCCCCGTCGTGTAGATAACTACGATACGGGAGGGCTTACCATCTGGCCCCAGTGCTGCAATGAT
ACCGCGAGAACCACGCTCACCGGCTCCAGATTTATCAGCAATAAACCAGCCAGCCGGAAGGGCCGAGCGC
AGAAGTGGTCCTGCAACTTTATCCGCCTCCATCCAGTCTATTAATTGTTGCCGGGAAGCTAGAGTAAGTA
GTTCGCCAGTTAATAGTTTGCGCAACGTTGTTGCCATTGCTACAGGCATCGTGGTGTCACGCTCGTCGTT
TGGTATGGCTTCATTCAGCTCCGGTTCCCAACGATCAAGGCGAGTTACATGATCCCCCATGTTGTGCAAA
AAAGCGGTTAGCTCCTTCGGTCCTCCGATCGTTGTCAGAAGTAAGTTGGCCGCAGTGTTATCACTCATGG
TTATGGCAGCACTGCATAATTCTCTTACTGTCATGCCATCCGTAAGATGCTTTTCTGTGACTGGTGAGTA
CTCAACCAAGTCATTCTGAGAATAGTGTATGCGGCGACCGAGTTGCTCTTGCCCGGCGTCAATACGGGAT
AATACCGCGCCACATAGCAGAACTTTAAAAGTGCTCATCATTGGAAAACGTTCTTCGGGGCGAAAACTCT
CAAGGATCTTACCGCTGTTGAGATCCAGTTCGATGTAACCCACTCGTGCACCCAACTGATCTTCAGCATC
TTTTACTTTCACCAGCGTTTCTGGGTGAGCAAAAACAGGAAGGCAAAATGCCGCAAAAAAGGGAATAAGG
GCGACACGGAAATGTTGAATACTCATACTCTTCCTTTTTCAATATTATTGAAGCATTTATCAGGGTTATT
GTCTCATGAGCGGATACATATTTGAATGTAGCTCCGAATTTCTCGAGGGCTTGTCGACGACGGCGGTCTC
CGTCGTCAGGATCATGAATTCGACCCGCCTGCCACCATGACCGAGTACAAGCCCACGGTGCGCCTCGCCA
CCCGCGACGACGTCCCCCGGGCCGTACGCACCCTCGCCGCCGCGTTCGCCGACTACCCCGCCACGCGCCA
CACCGTCGACCCGGACCGCCACATCGAGCGGGTCACCGAGCTGCAAGAACTCTTCCTCACGCGCGTCGGG
CTCGACATCGGCAAGGTGTGGGTCGCGGACGACGGCGCCGCGGTGGCGGTCTGGACCACGCCGGAGAGCG
TCGAAGCGGGGGCGGTGTTCGCCGAGATCGGCCCGCGCATGGCCGAGTTGAGCGGTTCCCGGCTGGCCGC
GCAGCAACAGATGGAAGGCCTCCTGGCGCCGCACCGGCCCAAGGAGCCCGCGTGGTTCCTGGCCACCGTC
GGCGTCTCGCCCGACCACCAGGGCAAGGGTCTGGGCAGCGCCGTCGTGCTCCCCGGAGTGGAGGCGGCCG
AGCGCGCCGGGGTGCCCGCCTTCCTGGAGACATCCGCGCCCCGCAACCTCCCCTTCTACGAGCGGCTCGG
CTTCACCGTCACCGCCGACGTCGAGGTGCCCGAAGGACCGCGCACCTGGTGCATGACCCGCAAGCCCGGT
GCCTGATACGCGTGAATTCACTCCTCAGGTGCAGGCTGCCTATCAGAAGGTGGTGGCTGGTGTGGCCAAT
GCCCTGGCTCACAAATACCACTGAGATCTTTTTCCCTCTGCCAAAAATTATGGGGACATCATGAAGCCCC
TTGAGCATCTGACTTCTGGCTAATAAAGGAAATTTATTTTCATTGCAATAGTGTGTTGGAATTTTTTGTG
TCTCTCACTCGGAAGGACATATGGGAGGGCAAATCATTTAAAACATCAGAATGAGTATTTGGTTTAGAGT
TTGGCAACATATGCCCATATGCTGGCTGCCATGAACAAAGGTTGGCTATAAAGAGGTCATCAGTATATGA
AACAGCCCCCTGCTGTCCATTCCTTATTCCATAGAAAAGCCTTGACTTGAGGTTAGATTTTTTTTATATT
TTGTTTTGTGTTATTTTTTTCTTTAACATCCCTAAAATTTTCCTTACATGTTTTACTAGCCAGATTTTTC
CTCCTCTCCTGACTACTCCCAGTCATAGCTGTCCCTCTTCTCTTATGGAGATCCCTCGACCTGCAGCCCA
AGCTTGAATTCTCTAGAATTACCCTGTTATCCCTATGCTTGGTTTACCGAGCTCTTATTGGTTTTCAAAC
TTCATTGACTGTGCCCAACGCGCCTGGGAGCTCACGGGGACAGCCCCCCCCCAAAGCCCCCAGGGATGTA
ATTACGTCCCTCCCCCGCTAGGGGGCAGCAGCGAGCCGCCCGGGGCTCCGCTCCGGTCCGGCGCTCCCCC
CGCATCCCCGAGCCGGCAGCGTGCGGGGACAGCCCGGGCACGGGGAAGGTGGCACGGGATCGCTTTCCTC
TGAACGCTTCTCGCTGCTCTTTGAGCCTGCAGACACCTGGGGGGATACGGGGAAAAAGCTAGGCTGAAAG
ACCGGTTCTTAGAATGACACGCGCCTGGGAGCTCACGGGGACAGCCCCCCCCCAAAGCCCCCAGGGATGT
AATTACGTCCCTCCCCCGCTAGGGGGCAGCAGCGAGCCGCCCGGGGCTCCGCTCCGGTCCGGCGCTCCCC
CCGCATCCCCGAGCCGGCAGCGTGCGGGGACAGCCCGGGCACGGGGAAGGTGGCACGGGATCGCTTTCCT
CTGAACGCTTCTCGCTGCTCTTTGAGCCTGCAGACACCTGGGGGGATACGGGGAAAAAGCTAACTTCTGA
GACGACAACTTTGTATAGAAAAGTTGGCTCCGAATTCGCCCTTGACAGCAGAGATCCAGTTTGGTTAATT
AATTGGCTCCGGTGCCCGTCAGTGGGCAGAGCGCACATCGCCCACAGTCCCCGAGAAGTTGTGGGGAGGG
GTCGGCAATTGAACCGGTGCCTAGAGAAGGTGGCGCGGGGTAAACTGGGAAAGTGATGTCGTGTACTGGC
TCCGCCTTTTTCCCGAGGGTGGGGGAGAACCGTATATAAGTGCAGTAGTCGCCGTGAACGTTCTTTTTCG
CAACGGGTTTGCCGCCAGAACACAGGTAAGTGCCGTGTGTGGTTCCCGCGGGCCTGGCCTCTTTACGGGT
TATGGCCCTTGCGTGCCTTGAATTACTTCCACCTGGCTGCAGTACGTGATTCTTGATCCCGAGCTTCGGG
TTGGAAGTGGGTGGGAGAGTTCGAGGCCTTGCGCTTAAGGAGCCCCTTCGCCTCGTGCTTGAGTTGAGGC
CTGGCCTGGGCGCTGGGGCCGCCGCGTGCGAATCTGGTGGCACCTTCGCGCCTGTCTCGCTGCTTTCGAT
AAGTCTCTAGCCATTTAAAATTTTTGATGACCTGCTGCGACGCTTTTTTTCTGGCAAGATAGTCTTGTAA
ATGCGGGCCAAGATCTGCACACTGGTATTTCGGTTTTTGGGGCCGCGGGCGGCGACGGGGCCCGTGCGTC
CCAGCGCACATGTTCGGCGAGGCGGGGCCTGCGAGCGCGGCCACCGAGAATCGGACGGGGGTAGTCTCAA
GCTGGCCGGCCTGCTCTGGTGCCTGGCCTCGCGCCGCCGTGTATCGCCCCGCCCTGGGCGGCAAGGCTGG
CCCGGTCGGCACCAGTTGCGTGAGCGGAAAGATGGCCGCTTCCCGGCCCTGCTGCAGGGAGCTCAAAATG
GAGGACGCGGCGCTCGGGAGAGCGGGCGGGTGAGTCACCCACACAAAGGAAAAGGGCCTTTCCGTCCTCA
GCCGTCGCTTCATGTGACTCCACGGAGTACCGGGCGCCGTCCAGGCACCTCGATTAGTTCTCGAGCTTTT
GGAGTACGTCGTCTTTAGGTTGGGGGGAGGGGTTTTATGCGATGGAGTTTCCCCACACTGAGTGGGTGGA
GACTGAAGTTAGGCCAGCTTGGCACTTGATGTAATTCTCCTTGGAATTTGCCCTTTTTGAGTTTGGATCT
TGGTTCATTCTCAAGCCTCAGACAGTGGTTCAAAGTTTTTTTCTTCCATTTCAGGTGTCGTGAGAAGGGC
GAATTCGACCCAAGTTTGTACAAAAAAGCAGGCTGGATCCAGGTGCCACCATGGTGAGCGAGCTGATTAA
GGAGAACATGCACATGAAGCTGTACATGGAGGGCACCGTGAACAACCACCACTTCAAGTGCACATCCGAG
GGCGAAGGCAAGCCCTACGAGGGCACCCAGACCATGAGAATCAAGGCGGTCGAGGGCGGCCCTCTCCCCT
TCGCCTTCGACATCCTGGCTACCAGCTTCATGTACGGCAGCAAAACCTTCATCAACCACACCCAGGGCAT
CCCCGACTTCTTTAAGCAGTCCTTCCCCGAGGGCTTCACATGGGAGAGAGTCACCACATACGAAGATGGG
GGCGTGCTGACCGCTACCCAGGACACCAGCCTCCAGGACGGCTGCCTCATCTACAACGTCAAGATCAGAG
GGGTGAACTTCCCATCCAACGGCCCTGTGATGCAGAAGAAAACACTCGGCTGGGAGGCCTCCACCGAGAC
ACTGTACCCCGCTGACGGCGGCCTGGAAGGCAGAGCCGACATGGCCCTGAAGCTCGTGGGCGGGGGCCAC
CTGATCTGCAACCTTAAGACCACATACAGATCCAAGAAACCCGCTAAGAACCTCAAGATGCCCGGCGTCT
ACTATGTGGACAGGAGACTGGAAAGAATCAAGGAGGCCGACAAAGAGACATACGTCGAGCAGCACGAGGT
GGCTGTGGCCAGATACTGCGACCTCCCTAGCAAACTGGGGCACAAACTTAATTGAGAATTCTACCACCCA
GCTTTCTTGTACAAAGTGGTACGTCTCAAGACCAGAGGTCTCTGCTTTTGACTATAGCTCCCAAGAGCCT
AACCCGTAGCTCCCAAGAGCCTAACCCGTAGCTCCCAAGAGCCTAACCCGTAGCTCCCAAGAGCCTAACC
CGTCAACCAGAAGAGACCTGTGCTTCACTCCTCAGGTGCAGGCTGCCTATCAGAAGGTGGTGGCTGGTGT
GGCCAATGCCCTGGCTCACAAATACCACTGAGATCTTTTTCCCTCTGCCAAAAATTATGGGGACATCATG
AAGCCCCTTGAGCATCTGACTTCTGGCTAATAAAGGAAATTTATTTTCATTGCAATAGTGTGTTGGAATT
TTTTGTGTCTCTCACTCGGAAGGACATATGGGAGGGCAAATCATTTAAAACATCAGAATGAGTATTTGGT
TTAGAGTTTGGCAACATATGCCCATATGCTGGCTGCCATGAACAAAGGTTGGCTATAAAGAGGTCATCAG
TATATGAAACAGCCCCCTGCTGTCCATTCCTTATTCCATAGAAAAGCCTTGACTTGAGGTTAGATTTTTT
TTATATTTTGTTTTGTGTTATTTTTTTCTTTAACATCCCTAAAATTTTCCTTACATGTTTTACTAGCCAG
ATTTTTCCTCCTCTCCTGACTACTCCCAGTCATAGCTGTCCCTCTTCTCTTATGGAGATCCCGAGCGGTG
CGTTTTTATGCTTGTAGTATTGTATAATGTTTTTAAGATCCAAGCTTCTGACCTCTTCTCTTCCTCCCAC
AGGGCCTCGAGACAATTGCATCGATGGTACCAGTGAAAGTCTGCAATGAATTCGAGTTGGCGCGCCTGTC
ATTCTAAATCTCTCTTTCAGCCTAAAGCTTTTTCCCCGTATCCCCCCAGGTGTCTGCAGGCTCAAAGAGC
AGCGAGAAGCGTTCAGAGGAAAGCGATCCCGTGCCACCTTCCCCGTGCCCGGGCTGTCCCCGCACGCTGC
CGGCTCGGGGATGCGGGGGGAGCGCCGGACCGGAGCGGAGCCCCGGGCGGCTCGCTGCTGCCCCCTAGCG
GGGGAGGGACGTAATTACATCCCTGGGGGCTTTGGGAGGGGGCTGTCCCCGTGAGCTCCCAGGCGCGCCT
GTCATTCTAAATCTCTCTTTCAGCCTAAAGCTTTTTCCCCGTATCCCCCCAGGTGTCTGCAGGCTCAAAG
AGCAGCGAGAAGCGTTCAGAGGAAAGCGATCCCGTGCCACCTTCCCCGTGCCCGGGCTGTCCCCGCACGC
TGCCGGCTCGGGGATGCGGGGGGAGCGCCGGACCGGAGCGGAGCCCCGGGCGGCTCGCTGCTGCCCCCTA
GCGGGGGAGGGACGTAATTACATCCCTGGGGGCTTTGGGGGGGGGCTGTCCCCGTGAGCTCCCAGGCGCG
CCAACTCGGTACCGTATCGATGTCGACGTTAACGCTAGTGATATCAACTTTGTATAGAAAAGTTGGCTCC
GAATTCGCCCTTGACAGCAGAGATCCAGTTTGGTTAATTAATTGGCTCCGGTGCCCGTCAGTGGGCAGAG
CGCACATCGCCCACAGTCCCCGAGAAGTTGTGGGGAGGGGTCGGCAATTGAACCGGTGCCTAGAGAAGGT
GGCGCGGGGTAAACTGGGAAAGTGATGTCGTGTACTGGCTCCGCCTTTTTCCCGAGGGTGGGGGAGAACC
GTATATAAGTGCAGTAGTCGCCGTGAACGTTCTTTTTCGCAACGGGTTTGCCGCCAGAACACAGGTAAGT
GCCGTGTGTGGTTCCCGCGGGCCTGGCCTCTTTACGGGTTATGGCCCTTGCGTGCCTTGAATTACTTCCA
CCTGGCTGCAGTACGTGATTCTTGATCCCGAGCTTCGGGTTGGAAGTGGGTGGGAGAGTTCGAGGCCTTG
CGCTTAAGGAGCCCCTTCGCCTCGTGCTTGAGTTGAGGCCTGGCCTGGGCGCTGGGGCCGCCGCGTGCGA
ATCTGGTGGCACCTTCGCGCCTGTCTCGCTGCTTTCGATAAGTCTCTAGCCATTTAAAATTTTTGATGAC
CTGCTGCGACGCTTTTTTTCTGGCAAGATAGTCTTGTAAATGCGGGCCAAGATCTGCACACTGGTATTTC
GGTTTTTGGGGCCGCGGGCGGCGACGGGGCCCGTGCGTCCCAGCGCACATGTTCGGCGAGGCGGGGCCTG
CGAGCGCGGCCACCGAGAATCGGACGGGGGTAGTCTCAAGCTGGCCGGCCTGCTCTGGTGCCTGGCCTCG
CGCCGCCGTGTATCGCCCCGCCCTGGGCGGCAAGGCTGGCCCGGTCGGCACCAGTTGCGTGAGCGGAAAG
ATGGCCGCTTCCCGGCCCTGCTGCAGGGAGCTCAAAATGGAGGACGCGGCGCTCGGGAGAGCGGGCGGGT
GAGTCACCCACACAAAGGAAAAGGGCCTTTCCGTCCTCAGCCGTCGCTTCATGTGACTCCACGGAGTACC
GGGCGCCGTCCAGGCACCTCGATTAGTTCTCGAGCTTTTGGAGTACGTCGTCTTTAGGTTGGGGGGAGGG
GTTTTATGCGATGGAGTTTCCCCACACTGAGTGGGTGGAGACTGAAGTTAGGCCAGCTTGGCACTTGATG
TAATTCTCCTTGGAATTTGCCCTTTTTGAGTTTGGATCTTGGTTCATTCTCAAGCCTCAGACAGTGGTTC
AAAGTTTTTTTCTTCCATTTCAGGTGTCGTGAGAAGGGCGAATTCGACCCAAGTTTGTACAAAAAAGCAG
GCTCGCCACCATGGTGAGCAAGGGCGAGGAGCTGTTCACCGGGGTGGTGCCCATCCTGGTCGAGCTGGAC
GGCGACGTAAACGGCCACAAGTTCAGCGTGAGGGGCGAGGGCGAGGGCGATGCCACCAACGGCAAGCTGA
CCCTGAAGTTCATCTGCACCACCGGCAAGCTGCCCGTGCCCTGGCCCACCCTCGTGACCACCCTGAGCCA
CGGCGTGCAGTGCTTCGCCCGCTACCCCGACCACATGAAGCAGCACGACTTCTTCAAGTCCGCCATGCCC
GAAGGCTACGTCCAGGAGCGCACCATCTTCTTCAAGGACGACGGCACCTACAAGACCCGCGCCGAGGTGA
AGTTCGAGGGCGACACCCTAGTGAACCGCATCGAGCTGAAGGGCGTCGACTTCAAGGAGGACGGCAACAT
CCTGGGGCACAAGCTGGAGTACAACTTCAACAGCCACAACATCTATATCATGGCCGTCAAGCAGAAGAAC
GGCATCAAGGTGAACTTCAAGATCCGCCACAACGTGGAGGACGGCAGCGTGCAGCTCGCCGACCACTACC
AGCAGAACACCCCCATCGGCGACGGCCCCGTGCTGCTGCCCGACAGCCACTACCTGAGCACCCAGTCCGT
GCTGAGCAAAGACCCCAACGAGAAGCGCGATCACATGGTCCTGCTGGAGTTCCGCACCGCCGCCGGGATC
ACTCTCGGCATGGACGAGCTGTACAAGTAATACCACCCAGCTTTCTTGTACAAAGTGGTACGCGTGAATT
CACTCCTCAGGTGCAGGCTGCCTATCAGAAGGTGGTGGCTGGTGTGGCCAATGCCCTGGCTCACAAATAC
CACTGAGATCTTTTTCCCTCTGCCAAAAATTATGGGGACATCATGAAGCCCCTTGAGCATCTGACTTCTG
GCTAATAAAGGAAATTTATTTTCATTGCAATAGTGTGTTGGAATTTTTTGTGTCTCTCACTCGGAAGGAC
ATATGGGAGGGCAAATCATTTAAAACATCAGAATGAGTATTTGGTTTAGAGTTTGGCAACATATGCCCAT
ATGCTGGCTGCCATGAACAAAGGTTGGCTATAAAGAGGTCATCAGTATATGAAACAGCCCCCTGCTGTCC
ATTCCTTATTCCATAGAAAAGCCTTGACTTGAGGTTAGATTTTTTTTATATTTTGTTTTGTGTTATTTTT
TTCTTTAACATCCCTAAAATTTTCCTTACATGTTTTACTAGCCAGATTTTTCCTCCTCTCCTGACTACTC
CCAGTCATAGCTGTCCCTCTTCTCTTATGGAGATCCCTCGACCTGCAGCCCAAGCTTGGCGTAATCATGG
TCATAGCTGTTTCCTGTGTGAAATTGTTATCCGCTCACAATTCCACACAACATACGAGCCGGAAGCATAA
AGTGTAAAGCCTGGGGTGCCTAATGAGTGAGCTAACTCACATTAATTGCGTTGCGCTCACTGCCCGCTTT
CCAGTCGGGAAACCTGTCGTGCCAGCGGATCGACAGTACTAAGCTTGGTCTAATACCCAATCTCTCGTCT
TATCCAGATGTTTTATACGCCTCTGGCCCGTGTCTCAAAATCTCTGATGTTACATTGCACAAGATAAAAT
AATATCATCATGAACAATAAAACTGTCTGCTTACATAAACAGTAATACAAGGGGTGTTATGAGCCATATT
CAACGGGAAACGTCGAGGCCGCGATTAAATTCCAACATGGATGCTGATTTATATGGGTATAAATGGGCTC
GCGATAATGTCGGGCAATCAGGTGCGACAATCTATCGCTTGTATGGGAAGCCCGATGCGCCAGAGTTGTT
TCTGAAACATGGCAAAGGTAGCGTTGCCAATGATGTTACAGATGAGATGGTCAGACTAAACTGGCTGACG
GAATTTATGCCTCTTCCGACCATCAAGCATTTTATCCGTACTCCTGATGATGCATGGTTACTCACCACTG
CGATCCCCGGAAAAACAGCATTCCAGGTATTAGAAGAATATCCTGATTCAGGTGAAAATATTGTTGATGC
GCTGGCAGTGTTCCTGCGCCGGTTGCATTCGATTCCTGTTTGTAATTGTCCTTTTAACAGCGATCGCGTA
TTTCGTCTCGCTCAGGCGCAATCACGAATGAATAACGGTTTGGTTGATGCGAGTGATTTTGATGACGAGC
GTAATGGCTGGCCTGTTGAACAAGTCTGGAAAGAAATGCATAAACTTTTGCCATTCTCACCGGATTCAGT
CGTCACTCATGGTGATTTCTCACTTGATAACCTTATTTTTGACGAGGGGAAATTAATAGGTTGTATTGAT
GTTGGACGAGTCGGAATCGCAGACCGATACCAGGATCTTGCCATCCTATGGAACTGCCTCGGTGAGTTTT
CTCCTTCATTACAGAAACGGCTTTTTCAAAAATATGGTATTGATAATCCTGATATGAATAAATTGCAGTT
TCATTTGATGCTCGATGAGTTTTTCTAATCAGAATTGGTTAATTGGTTGTAACACTGGCAGAGCATTACG
CTGACTTGACGGGACGGCGCAAGCTCATGACCAAAATCCCTTAACGTGAGTTACGCGTCGTTCCACTGAG
CGTCAGAGGTATCACTAGTATTACAGAGGTAAGTTATAACAGTCGCCTAACCC
