>Addgene plasmid #103189 | LSB-hsa-miR-125b-1-3p | depositor partial sequence | sequence record 195428 | hsa-miR-125b-1-3p target
AGCTCCCAAGAGCCTAACCCGT
