>Addgene plasmid #103189 | LSB-hsa-miR-125b-1-3p | addgene full sequence | sequence record 237626 | mKate2-F 5'-ACCCGCTAAGAACCTCAAGA-3'
GCCGACAAAGAGACATACGTCGAGCAGCACGAGGTGGCTGTGGCCAGATACTGCGACCTCCCTAGCAAAC
TGGGGCACAAACTTAATTGAGAATTCTACCACCCAGCTTTCTTGTACAAAGTGGTACGTCTCAAGACCAG
AGGTCTCTGCTTTTGACTATAGCTCCCAAGAGCCTAACCCGTAGCTCCCAAGAGCCTAACCCGTAGCTCC
CAAGAGCCTAACCCGTAGCTCCCAAGAGCCTAACCCGTCAACCAGAAGAGACCTGTGCTTCACTCCTCAG
GTGCAGGCTGCCTATCAGAAGGTGGTGGCTGGTGTGGCCAATGCCCTGGCTCACAAATACCACTGAGATC
TTTTTCCCTCTGCCAAAAATTATGGGGACATCATGAAGCCCCTTGAGCATCTGACTTCTGGCTAATAAAG
GAAATTTATTTTCATTGCAATAGTGTGTTGGAATTTTTTGTGTCTCTCACTCGGAAGGACATATGGGAGG
GCAAATCATTTAAAACATCAGAATGAGTATTTGGTTTAGAGTTTGGCAACATATGCCCATATGCTGGCTG
CCATGAACAAAGGTTGGCTATAAAGAGGTCATCAGTATATGAAACAGCCCCCTGCTGTCCATTCCTTAT
